>Addgene plasmid #89979 | GFP-ataxin-3 *SIM | addgene full sequence | sequence record 181700 | Addgene NGS Result
GGATCCACCGGATCTAGATAACTGATCATAATCAGCCATACCACATTTGTAGAGGTTTTACTTGCTTTAA
AAAACCTCCCACACCTCCCCCTGAACCTGAAACATAAAATGAATGCAATTGTTGTTGTTAACTTGTTTAT
TGCAGCTTATAATGGTTACAAATAAAGCAATAGCATCACAAATTTCACAAATAAAGCATTTTTTTCACTG
CATTCTAGTTGTGGTTTGTCCAAACTCATCAATGTATCTTAACGCGTAAATTGTAAGCGTTAATATTTTG
TTAAAATTCGCGTTAAATTTTTGTTAAATCAGCTCATTTTTTAACCAATAGGCCGAAATCGGCAAAATCC
CTTATAAATCAAAAGAATAGACCGAGATAGGGT
[37 nt withheld, positions 384-420]
AAAGAACGTGGACTCCAACGTCAAAGG
[49 nt withheld, positions 448-496]
T
[91 nt withheld, positions 498-588]
G
[124 nt withheld, positions 590-713]
CAGGTGGCACTTTTCGGGGAAATGTGCGCGGAACCCCTATTTGTTTATTTTTCTAAATACATTCAAATAT
GTATCCGCTCATGAGACAATAACCCTGATAAATGCTTCAATAATATTGAAAAAGGAAGAGTCCTGAGGCG
GAAAGAACCAGCTGTGGAATGTGTGTCAGTTAGGGTGTGGAAAGTCCCCAGGCTCCCCAGCAGGCAGAAG
TATGCAAAGCATGCATCTCAATTAGTCAGCAACCAGGTGTGGAAAGTCCCCAGGCTCCCCAGCAGGCAGA
AGTATGCAAAGCATGCATCTCAATTAGTCAGCAACCATAGTCCCGCCCCTAACTCCGCCCATCCCGCCCC
TAACTCCGCCCAGTTCCGCCCATTCTCCGCCCCATGGCTGACTAATTTTTTTTATTTATGCAGAGGCCGA
GGCCGCCTCGGCCTCTGAGCTATTCCAGAAGTAGTGAGGAGGCTTTTTTGGAGGCCTAGGCTTTTGCAAA
GATCGATCAAGAGACAGGATGAGGATCGTTTCGCATGATTGAACAAGATGGATTGCACGCAGGTTCTCCG
GCCGCTTGGGTGGAGAGGCTATTCGGCTATGACTGGGCACAACAGACAATCGGCTGCTCTGATGCCGCCG
TGTTCCGGCTGTCAGCGCAGGGGCGCCCGGTTCTTTTTGTCAAGACCGACCTGTCCGGTGCCCTGAATGA
ACTGCAAGACGAGGCAGCGCGGCTATCGTGGCTGGCCACGACGGGCGTTCCTTGCGCAGCTGTGCTCGAC
GTTGTCACTGAAGCGGGAAGGGACTGGCTGCTATTGGGCGAAGTGCCGGGGCAGGATCTCCTGTCATCTC
ACCTTGCTCCTGCCGAGAAAGTATCCATCATGGCTGATGCAATGCGGCGGCTGCATACGCTTGATCCGGC
TACCTGCCCATTCGACCACCAAGCGAAACATCGCATCGAGCGAGCACGTACTCGGATGGAAGCCGGTCTT
GTCGATCAGGATGATCTGGACGAAGAGCATCAGGGGCTCGCGCCAGCCGAACTGTTCGCCAGGCTCAAGG
CGAGCATGCCCGACGGCGAGGATCTCGTCGTGACCCATGGCGATGCCTGCTTGCCGAATATCATGGTGGA
AAATGGCCGCTTTTCTGGATTCATCGACTGTGGCCGGCTGGGTGTGGCGGACCGCTATCAGGACATAGCG
TTGGCTACCCGTGATATTGCTGAAGAGCTTGGCGGCGAATGGGCTGACCGCTTCCTCGTGCTTTACGGTA
TCGCCGCTCCCGATTCGCAGCGCATCGCCTTCTATCGCCTTCTTGACGAGTTCTTCTGAGCGGGACTCTG
GGGTTCGAAATGACCGACCAAGCGACGCCCAACCTGCCATCACGAGATTTCGATTCCACCGCCGCCTTCT
ATGAAAGGTTGGGCTTCGGAATCGTTTTCCGGGACGCCGGCTGGATGATCCTCCAGCGCGGGGATCTCAT
GCTGGAGTTCTTCGCCCACCCTAGGGGGAGGCTAACTGAAACACGGAAGGAGACAATACCGGAAGGAACC
CGCGCTATGACGGCAATAAAAAGACAGAATAAAACGCACGGTGTTGGGTCGTTTGTTCATAAACGCGGGG
TTCGGTCCCAGGGCTGGCACTCTGTCGATACCCCACCGAGACCCCATTGGGGCCAATACGCCCGCGTTTC
TTCCTTTTCCCCACCCCACCCCCCAAGTTCGGGTGAAGGCCCAGGGCTCGCAGCCAACGTCGGGGCGGCA
GGCCCTGCCATAGCCTCAGGTTACTCATATATACTTTAGATTGATTTAAAACTTCATTTTTAATTTAAAA
GGATCTAGGTGAAGATCCTTTTTGATAATCTCATGACCAAAATCCCTTAACGTGAGTTTTCGTTCCACTG
AGCGTCAGACCCCGTAGAAAAGATCAAAGGATCTTCTTGAGATCCTTTTTTTCTGCGCGTAATCTGCTGC
TTGCAAACAAAAAAACCACCGCTACCAGCGGTGGTTTGTTTGCCGGATCAAGAGCTACCAACTCTTTTTC
CGAAGGTAACTGGCTTCAGCAGAGCGCAGATACCAAATACTGTTCTTCTAGTGTAGCCGTAGTTAGGCCA
CCACTTCAAGAACTCTGTAGCACCGCCTACATACCTCGCTCTGCTAATCCTGTTACCAGTGGCTGCTGCC
AGTGGCGATAAGTCGTGTCTTACCGGGTTGGACTCAAGACGATAGTTACCGGATAAGGCGCAGCGGTCGG
GCTGAACGGGGGGTTCGTGCACACAGCCCAGCTTGGAGCGAACGACCTACACCGAACTGAGATACCTACA
GCGTGAGCTATGAGAAAGCGCCACGCTTCCCGAAGGGAGAAAGGCGGACAGGTATCCGGTAAGCGGCAGG
GTCGGAACAGGAGAGCGCACGAGGGAGCTTCCAGGGGGAAACGCCTGGTATCTTTATAGTCCTGTCGGGT
TTCGCCACCTCTGACTTGAGCGTCGATTTTTGTGATGCTCGTCAGGGGGGCGGAGCCTATGGAAAAACGC
CAGCAACGCGGCCTTTTTACGGTTCCTGGCCTTTTGCTGGCCTTTTGCTCACATGTTCTTTCCTGCGTTA
TCCCCTGATTCTGTGGATAACCGTATTACCGCCATGCATTAGTTATTAATAGTAATCAATTACGGGGTCA
TTAGTTCATAGCCCATATATGGAGTTCCGCGTTACATAACTTACGGTAAATGGCCCGCCTGGCTGACCGC
CCAACGACCCCCGCCCATTGACGTCAATAATGACGTATGTTCCCATAGTAACGCCAATAGGGACTTTCCA
TTGACGTCAATGGGTGGAGTATTTACGGTAAACTGCCCACTTGGCAGTACATCAAGTGTATCATATGCCA
AGTACGCCCCCTATTGACGTCAATGACGGTAAATGGCCCGCCTGGCATTATGCCCAGTACATGACCTTAT
GGGACTTTCCTACTTGGCAGTACATCTACGTATTAGTCATCGCTATTACCATGGTGATGCGGTTTTGGCA
GTACATCAATGGGCGTGGATAGCGGTTTGACTCACGGGGATTTCCAAGTCTCCACCCCATTGACGTCAAT
GGGAGTTTGTTTTGGCACCAAAATCAACGGGACTTTCCAAAATGTCGTAACAACTCCGCCCCATTGACGC
AAATGGGCGGTAGGCGTGTACGGTGGGAGGTCTATATAAGCAGAGCTGGTTTAGTGAACCGTCAGATCCG
CTAGCGCTACCGGTCGCCACCATGGTGAGCAAGGGCGAGGAGCTGTTCACCGGGGTGGTGCCCATCCTGG
TCGAGCTGGACGGCGACGTAAACGGCCACAAGTTCAGCGTGTCCGGCGAGGGCGAGGGCGATGCCACCTA
CGGCAAGCTGACCCTGAAGTTCATCTGCACCACCGGCAAGCTGCCCGTGCCCTGGCCCACCCTCGTGACC
ACCCTGACCTACGGCGTGCAGTGCTTCAGCCGCTACCCCGACCACATGAAGCAGCACGACTTCTTCAAGT
CCGCCATGCCCGAAGGCTACGTCCAGGAGCGCACCATCTTCTTCAAGGACGACGGCAACTACAAGACCCG
CGCCGAGGTGAAGTTCGAGGGCGACACCCTGGTGAACCGCATCGAGCTGAAGGGCATCGACTTCAAGGAG
GACGGCAACATCCTGGGGCACAAGCTGGAGTACAACTACAACAGCCACAACGTCTATATCATGGCCGACA
AGCAGAAGAACGGCATCAAGGTGAACTTCAAGATCCGCCACAACATCGAGGACGGCAGCGTGCAGCTCGC
CGACCACTACCAGCAGAACACCCCCATCGGCGACGGCCCCGTGCTGCTGCCCGACAACCACTACCTGAGC
ACCCAGTCCGCCCTGAGCAAAGACCCCAACGAGAAGCGCGATCACATGGTCCTGCTGGAGTTCGTGACCG
CCGCCGGGATCACTCTCGGCATGGACGAGCTGTACAAGTCCGGACTCAGATCTCGAGCTCAAATGGAGTC
CATCTTCCACGAGAAACAAGAAGGCTCACTTTGTGCTCAACATTGCCTGAATAACTTATTGCAAGGAGAA
TATTTTAGCCCTGTGGAATTATCCTCAATTGCACATCAGCTGGATGAGGAGGAGAGGATGAGAATGGCAG
AAGGAGGAGTTACTAGTGAAGATTATCGCACGTTTTTACAGCAGCCTTCTGGAAATATGGATGACAGTGG
TTTTTTCTCTATTCAGGTTATAAGCAATGCCTTGAAAGTTTGGGGTTTAGAACTAATCCTGTTCAACAGT
CCAGAGTATCAGAGGCTCAGGATCGATCCTATAAATGAAAGATCATTTATATGCAATTATAAGGAACACT
GGTTTACAGTTAGAAAATTAGGAAAACAGTGGTTTAACTTGAATTCTCTCTTGACGGGTCCAGAATTAAT
ATCAGATACATATCTTGCACTTTTCTTGGCTCAATTACAACAGGAAGGTTATTCTGCCTTTGCCGCCAAG
GGTGATCTGCCAGATTGCGAAGCTGACCAACTCCTGCAGATGATTAGGGTCCAACAGATGCATCGACCAA
AACTTATTGGAGAAGAATTAGCACAACTAAAAGAGCAAAGAGTCCATAAAACAGACCTGGAACGAGTGTT
AGAAGCAAATGATGGCTCAGGAATGTTAGACGAAGATGAGGAGGATTTGCAGAGGGCTCTGGCACTAAGT
CGCCAAGAAATTGACATGGAAGATGAGGAAGCAGATCTCCGCAGGGCTATTCAGCTAAGTATGCAAGGTA
GTTCCAGAAACATATCTCAAGATATGACACAGACATCAGGTACAAATCTTACTTCAGAAGAGCTTCGGAA
GAGACGAGAAGCCTACTTTGAAAAACAGCAGCAAAAGCAGCAACAGCAGCAGCAGCAGCAGCAGCAGGGG
GACCTATCAGGACAGAGTTCACATCCATGTGAAAGGCCAGCCACCAGTTCAGGAGCACTTGGGAGTGATC
TAGGTGATGCTATGAGTGAAGAAGACATGCTTCAGGCAGCTGTGACCATGTCTTTAGAAACTGTCAGAAA
TGATTTGAAAACAGAAGGAAAAAAATAA
Features (pLannotate 1.2.2; 15 found; start..end, strand, type, name):
     23..107     +  CDS            large T antigen (fragment): large T antigen from SV40 (simian virus 40)
    130..251     +  polyA_signal   SV40 poly(A) signal: SV40 polyadenylation signal
    285..713     -  rep_origin     f1 ori (sequence partly withheld): f1 bacteriophage origin of replication; arrow indicates direction of (+) strand synthesis
    740..844     +  promoter       AmpR promoter: bla
    846..1203    +  promoter       SV40 promoter: SV40 enhancer and early promoter
   1238..2032    +  CDS            NeoR/KanR: aminoglycoside phosphotransferase from Tn5; aph(3')-II (or nptII); confers resistance to neomycin, kanamycin, and G418 (Geneticin®)
   2053..2205    +  CDS            ble (fragment): BLE_KLEPN - Experimental evidence at protein level: Swiss-Prot protein existence level 1. Binding protein with a strong affinity to the bleomycin family of antibiotics. Binds to CL990; an antimitotic-antibiotic compound. From Klebsiella pneumoniae.
   2264..2311    +  polyA_signal   HSV TK poly(A) signal: herpes simplex virus thymidine kinase polyadenylation signal (Cole and Stacy, 1985)
   2402..2418    -  polyA_signal   bGH poly(A) signal (fragment): bovine growth hormone polyadenylation signal
   2640..3228    +  rep_origin     ori: high-copy-number ColE1/pMB1/pBR322/pUC origin of replication
   3403..3706    +  enhancer       CMV enhancer: human cytomegalovirus immediate early enhancer
   3707..3910    +  promoter       CMV promoter: human cytomegalovirus (CMV) immediate early promoter
   3955..4671    +  CDS            EGFP: EGFP is a basic (constitutively fluorescent) green fluorescent protein published in 1996, derived from Aequorea victoria. It is reported to be a rapidly-maturing weak dimer with moderate acid sensitivity.
   4672..4695    +  misc_feature   MCS (fragment): multiple cloning site
   4696..5778    +  CDS            ATXN3: ATX3_HUMAN - Also known as ATX3, MJD, MJD1, SCA3. Experimental evidence at protein level: Swiss-Prot protein existence level 1. Deubiquitinating enzyme involved in protein homeostasis maintenance, transcription, cytoskeleton regulation, myogenesis and degradation of misfolded chaperone substrates (PubMed:12297501, PubMed:17696782, PubMed:23625928, PubMed:28445460, PubMed:16118278). Binds long polyubiquitin chains and trims them, while it has weak or no activity against chains of 4 or less ubiquitins (PubMed:17696782). Involved in degradation of misfolded chaperone substrates via its interactio
