[The description below was written by a language model from this plasmid's Addgene catalogue record and pLannotate feature annotations shown in this document.]
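Description:
GFP-ataxin-3 *SIM is a mammalian expression plasmid built on the EGFP-C1 backbone that produces human ataxin-3 (ATXN3) fused at its N terminus to EGFP. The roughly 1.1 kb ataxin-3 coding sequence was inserted between the XhoI and BamHI sites of the multiple cloning site, directly downstream of and in frame with EGFP. The fusion is transcribed from the human cytomegalovirus immediate early enhancer and promoter and terminated by the SV40 polyadenylation signal. The insert carries a mutation in the SUMO-interacting motif, in which residues 162 IFVV are changed to AFAA, a change intended to disrupt the motif.

In bacteria the 5.8 kb plasmid replicates from a high-copy ColE1/pUC-type origin, and it also contains an f1 phage origin. Selection relies on a single Tn5 aminoglycoside phosphotransferase gene (NeoR/KanR) placed behind tandem promoters. The bacterial bla promoter drives it to give kanamycin resistance in E. coli. The SV40 enhancer/early promoter, paired with the HSV TK polyadenylation signal, allows G418 selection of transfected mammalian cells. The short large T antigen, ble and bGH poly(A) fragments flagged by the automated annotation are probably backbone remnants or partial matches rather than functional elements.

Ataxin-3 is a deubiquitinating enzyme. The associated study examined its role in the MDC1-dependent DNA double-strand break response, where it counteracts the SUMO-targeted ubiquitin ligase RNF4. The construct is suited to expressing and visualising the SIM-deficient protein by fluorescence in mammalian cells, presumably for comparison with wild-type GFP-ataxin-3 to test whether SUMO binding is needed for its localisation or function.
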