Addgene plasmid #89979: GFP-ataxin-3 *SIM
Purpose: Expresses GFP-tagged ataxin-3 with a mutation in the SUMO-interacting motif
Depositing lab: Nico Dantuma. Depositing organization: Karolinska Institutet. Publication: Ataxin-3 consolidates the MDC1-dependent DNA double-strand break response by counteracting the SUMO-targeted ubiquitin ligase RNF4. Pfeiffer A, Luijsterburg MS, Acs K, Wiegant WW, Helfricht A, Herzog LK, Minoia M, Bottcher C, Salomons FA, van Attikum H, Dantuma NP. EMBO J. 2017 Mar 8. pii: e201695151. doi: 10.15252/embj.201695151. PubMed 28275011.
Backbone
  Vector backbone: EGFP-C1
  Vector type: Mammalian Expression
Growth in bacteria
  Bacterial resistance: Kanamycin, 50 μg/mL
  Growth temperature: 37°C
  Growth strain: DH5alpha
  Copy number: Unknown
Gene/Insert
  Gene/Insert name: ataxin-3
  Species: H. sapiens (human)
  Insert size (bp): 1086
  Mutation: mutated 162IFVV to 162AFAA
  Entrez Gene: ATXN3 (a.k.a. AT3, ATX3, JOS, MJD, MJD1, SCA3)
  Tag / fusion protein: GFP (N terminal on backbone)
  Cloning method: Restriction Enzyme; 5′ cloning site XhoI (not destroyed); 3′ cloning site BamHI (not destroyed)
  Sequencing primers: 5′ GATCACATGGTCCTGCTG; 3′ TTTAAAGCAAGTAAAACCTC
Terms and licenses: Academic/Nonprofit Terms; Industry Terms: Not Available to Industry
How to cite: GFP-ataxin-3 *SIM was a gift from Nico Dantuma (Addgene plasmid # 89979 ; http://n2t.net/addgene:89979 ; RRID:Addgene_89979)
